Addgene plasmid #116438: pHAGE-NFE2L2-E79Q
Purpose: Lentiviral expression of NFE2L2 E79Q
Depositing lab: Gordon Mills & Kenneth Scott. Publication: Systematic Functional Annotation of Somatic Mutations in Cancer. Ng PK, Li J, Jeong KJ, Shao S, Chen H, Tsang YH, Sengupta S, Wang Z, Bhavana VH, Tran R, Soewito S, Minussi DC, Moreno D, Kong K, Dogruluk T, Lu H, Gao J, Tokheim C, Zhou DC, Johnson AM, Zeng J, Ip CKM, Ju Z, Wester M, Yu S, Li Y, Vellano CP, Schultz N, Karchin R, Ding L, Lu Y, Cheung LWT, Chen K, Shaw KR, Meric-Bernstam F, Scott KL, Yi S, Sahni N, Liang H, Mills GB. Cancer Cell. 2018 Mar 12;33(3):450-462.e10. doi: 10.1016/j.ccell.2018.01.021. PubMed 29533785.
Backbone
  Vector backbone: pHAGE
  Vector type: Lentiviral
Growth in bacteria
  Bacterial resistance: Ampicillin, 100 μg/mL
  Growth temperature: 37°C
  Growth strain: Stbl3
  Copy number: High Copy
Gene/Insert
  Gene/Insert name: NFE2L2
  Species: H. sapiens (human)
  Mutation: E79Q
  Entrez Gene: NFE2L2 (a.k.a. HEBP1, IMDDHH, NRF2, Nrf-2)
  Cloning method: Gateway Cloning
Terms and licenses: Academic/Nonprofit Terms; Industry Terms: Not Available to Industry
How to cite: pHAGE-NFE2L2-E79Q was a gift from Gordon Mills & Kenneth Scott (Addgene plasmid # 116438)
