[The description below was written by a language model from this plasmid's Addgene catalogue record and pLannotate feature annotations shown in this document.]
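Description:
pHAGE-NFE2L2-E79Q is an HIV-1-based lentiviral expression plasmid built on the pHAGE backbone, carrying the human NFE2L2 (NRF2) coding sequence with the E79Q substitution. It is propagated in E. coli through a high-copy ColE1/pUC-type origin and selected with ampicillin via the β-lactamase gene; the record lists a recombination-deficient strain, as is usual for plasmids with repeated LTR sequences. The viral portion contains a truncated 5' LTR, the Ψ packaging signal with an adjoining gag fragment, the Rev response element for Rev-dependent nuclear export of the genomic RNA, the cPPT/CTS element that aids nuclear import, and a ΔU3 self-inactivating 3' LTR. Because the structural and enzymatic viral genes are absent, particle production requires packaging and envelope functions supplied in trans.

Between the LTRs, the constitutive human EF-1α promoter drives the NFE2L2 open reading frame, which is flanked by attB1 and attB2 sites left by Gateway recombination. A V5 epitope tag lies just downstream of attB2; whether it is fused in frame to the protein depends on the presence of a stop codon in the insert, which the record does not state. An EMCV IRES then allows translation of EGFP from the same transcript, so fluorescence marks transduced cells, and a WPRE enhances transcript expression. No mammalian drug-selection marker is annotated. Short lac, SV40 and nef fragments appear to be backbone remnants. The construct belongs to a collection made for systematic functional annotation of somatic cancer mutations and provides stable lentiviral expression of this NRF2 variant in mammalian cells.
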