Features (pLannotate 1.2.2; 27 found; start..end, strand, type, name):
    377..634     +  LTR            5' LTR (truncated): truncated 5' long terminal repeat (LTR) from HIV-1
    681..806     +  misc_feature   HIV-1 Ψ: packaging signal of human immunodeficiency virus type 1
    790..1128    +  CDS            HIV-1 gag (fragment): gag protein from human immunodeficiency virus 1; gag
   1303..1536    +  misc_feature   RRE: The Rev response element (RRE) of HIV-1 allows for Rev-dependent mRNA export from the nucleus to the cytoplasm.
   1913..2013    +  CDS            Rev (fragment): human immunodeficiency virus 1 (HIV-1) Rev protein; rev; enhances nuclear export of unspliced and incompletely spliced viral mRNAs
   2058..2175    +  misc_feature   cPPT/CTS: central polypurine tract and central termination sequence of HIV-1
   2223..3401    +  promoter       EF-1α promoter: strong constitutive promoter for human elongation factor EF-1α
   3422..3442    +  protein_bind   attB1: mutant version of attB; core recombination site for the Gateway® BP reaction BP Clonase™
   3448..5262    +  CDS            NFE2L2: NF2L2_HUMAN - Also known as NRF2 From Homo sapiens (Human).
   5267..5291    -  protein_bind   attB2: mutant version of attB; recombination site for the Gateway® BP reaction BP Clonase™
   5344..5385    +  CDS            V5 tag: epitope tag from simian virus 5
   5511..5973    +  misc_feature   IRES: internal ribosome entry site (IRES) of the encephalomyocarditis virus (EMCV)
   5987..6706    +  CDS            EGFP: the original enhanced GFP (Yang et al., 1996) mammalian codon-optimized
   6720..7308    +  misc_feature   WPRE: woodchuck hepatitis virus posttranscriptional regulatory element
   7316..7381    +  CDS            nef (fragment): NEF_HV1Z2 - Experimental evidence at protein level: Swiss-Prot protein existence level 1. Extracellular Nef protein targets CD4(+) T-lymphocytes for apoptosis by interacting with CXCR4 surface receptors. From Human immunodeficiency virus type 1 group M subtype D (isolate Z2/CDC-Z34) (HIV-1).
   7383..7616    +  LTR            3' LTR (ΔU3): self-inactivating 3' long terminal repeat (LTR) from HIV-1
   7821..7925    +  promoter       AmpR promoter: bla
   7926..8786    +  CDS            AmpR: β-lactamase; bla; confers resistance to ampicillin, carbenicillin, and related antibiotics
   8957..9545    +  rep_origin     ori: high-copy-number ColE1/pMB1/pBR322/pUC origin of replication
   9728..9782    +  CDS            lacI (fragment): lac repressor; lacI; The lac repressor binds to the lac operator to inhibit transcription in E. coli. This inhibition can be relieved by adding lactose or isopropyl-β-D-thiogalactopyranoside (IPTG).
   9788..9881    +  rep_origin     SV40 ori (fragment): SV40 origin of replication
   9906..9943    +  CDS            lacI (fragment): lac repressor; lacI; The lac repressor binds to the lac operator to inhibit transcription in E. coli. This inhibition can be relieved by adding lactose or isopropyl-β-D-thiogalactopyranoside (IPTG).
   9956..9977    +  protein_bind   CAP binding site: CAP binding activates transcription in the presence of cAMP. E. coli catabolite activator protein
   9992..10022   +  promoter       lac promoter: promoter for the E. coli lac operon
  10030..10046   +  protein_bind   lac operator: The lac repressor binds to the lac operator to inhibit transcription in E. coli. This inhibition can be relieved by adding lactose or isopropyl-β-D-thiogalactopyranoside (IPTG). lac repressor encoded by lacI
  10080..10163   +  polyA_signal   SV40 poly(A) signal (fragment): SV40 polyadenylation signal
  10330..329     +  CDS            nef (fragment) (across the origin): NEF_HV1BR - Experimental evidence at protein level: Swiss-Prot protein existence level 1. Extracellular Nef protein targets CD4(+) T-lymphocytes for apoptosis by interacting with CXCR4 surface receptors (PubMed:14990729). From Human immunodeficiency virus type 1 group M subtype B (isolate BRU/LAI) (HIV-1).
>Addgene plasmid #116438 | pHAGE-NFE2L2-E79Q | addgene full sequence | sequence record 246980 | Addgene NGS Result
TGGAAGGGCTAATTCACTCCCAAAGAAGACAAGATATCCTTGATCTGTGGATCTACCACACACAAGGCTA
CTTCCCTGATTAGCAGAACTACACACCAGGGCCAGGGGTCAGATATCCACTGACCTTTGGATGGTGCTAC
AAGCTAGTACCAGTTGAGCCAGATAAGGTAGAAGAGGCCAATAAAGGAGAGAACACCAGCTTGTTACACC
CTGTGAGCCTGCATGGGATGGATGACCCGGAGAGAGAAGTGTTAGAGTGGAGGTTTGACAGCCGCCTAGC
ATTTCATCACGTGGCCCGAGAGCTGCATCCGGAGTACTTCAAGAACTGCTGATATCGAGCTTGCTACAAG
GGACTTTCCGCTGGGGACTTTCCAGGGAGGCGTGGCCTGGGCGGGACTGGGGAGTGGCGAGCCCTCAGAT
CCTGCATATAAGCAGCTGCTTTTTGCCTGTACTGGGTCTCTCTGGTTAGACCAGATCTGAGCCTGGGAGC
TCTCTGGCTAACTAGGGAACCCACTGCTTAAGCCTCAATAAAGCTTGCCTTGAGTGCTTCAAGTAGTGTG
TGCCCGTCTGTTGTGTGACTCTGGTAACTAGAGATCCCTCAGACCCTTTTAGTCAGTGTGGAAAATCTCT
AGCAGTGGCGCCCGAACAGGGACTTGAAAGCGAAAGGGAAACCAGAGGAGCTCTCTCGACGCAGGACTCG
GCTTGCTGAAGCGCGCACGGCAAGAGGCGAGGGGCGGCGACTGGTGAGTACGCCAAAAATTTTGACTAGC
GGAGGCTAGAAGGAGAGAGATGGGTGCGAGAGCGTCAGTATTAAGCGGGGGAGAATTAGATCGCGATGGG
AAAAAATTCGGTTAAGGCCAGGGGGAAAGAAAAAATATAAATTAAAACATATAGTATGGGCAAGCAGGGA
GCTAGAACGATTCGCAGTTAATCCTGGCCTGTTAGAAACATCAGAAGGCTGTAGACAAATACTGGGACAG
CTACAACCATCCCTTCAGACAGGATCAGAAGAACTTAGATCATTATATAATACAGTAGCAACCCTCTATT
GTGTGCATCAAAGGATAGAGATAAAAGACACCAAGGAAGCTTTAGACAAGATAGAGGAAGAGCAAAACAA
AAGTAAGACCACCGCACAGCAAGCGGCCGGCCGCTGATCTTCAGACCTGGAGGAGGAGATATGAGGGACA
ATTGGAGAAGTGAATTATATAAATATAAAGTAGTAAAAATTGAACCATTAGGAGTAGCACCCACCAAGGC
AAAGAGAAGAGTGGTGCAGAGAGAAAAAAGAGCAGTGGGAATAGGAGCTTTGTTCCTTGGGTTCTTGGGA
GCAGCAGGAAGCACTATGGGCGCAGCGTCAATGACGCTGACGGTACAGGCCAGACAATTATTGTCTGGTA
TAGTGCAGCAGCAGAACAATTTGCTGAGGGCTATTGAGGCGCAACAGCATCTGTTGCAACTCACAGTCTG
GGGCATCAAGCAGCTCCAGGCAAGAATCCTGGCTGTGGAAAGATACCTAAAGGATCAACAGCTCCTGGGG
ATTTGGGGTTGCTCTGGAAAACTCATTTGCACCACTGCTGTGCCTTGGAATGCTAGTTGGAGTAATAAAT
CTCTGGAACAGATTTGGAATCACACGACCTGGATGGAGTGGGACAGAGAAATTAACAATTACACAAGCTT
AATACACTCCTTAATTGAAGAATCGCAAAACCAGCAAGAAAAGAATGAACAAGAATTATTGGAATTAGAT
AAATGGGCAAGTTTGTGGAATTGGTTTAACATAACAAATTGGCTGTGGTATATAAAATTATTCATAATGA
TAGTAGGAGGCTTGGTAGGTTTAAGAATAGTTTTTGCTGTACTTTCTATAGTGAATAGAGTTAGGCAGGG
ATATTCACCATTATCGTTTCAGACCCACCTCCCAACCCCGAGGGGACCCGACAGGCCCGAAGGAATAGAA
GAAGAAGGTGGAGAGAGAGACAGAGACAGATCCATTCGATTAGTGAACGGATCTCGACGGTATCGCCGAA
TTCACAAATGGCAGTATTCATCCACAATTTTAAAAGAAAAGGGGGGATTGGGGGGTACAGTGCAGGGGAA
AGAATAGTAGACATAATAGCAACAGACATACAAACTAAAGAATTACAAAAACAAATTACAAAAATTCAAA
ATTTTCGGGTTTATTACAGGGACAGCAGAGATCCAGTTTGGACTAGTCGTGAGGCTCCGGTGCCCGTCAG
TGGGCAGAGCGCACATCGCCCACAGTCCCCGAGAAGTTGGGGGGAGGGGTCGGCAATTGAACCGGTGCCT
AGAGAAGGTGGCGCGGGGTAAACTGGGAAAGTGATGTCGTGTACTGGCTCCGCCTTTTTCCCGAGGGTGG
GGGAGAACCGTATATAAGTGCAGTAGTCGCCGTGAACGTTCTTTTTCGCAACGGGTTTGCCGCCAGAACA
CAGGTAAGTGCCGTGTGTGGTTCCCGCGGGCCTGGCCTCTTTACGGGTTATGGCCCTTGCGTGCCTTGAA
TTACTTCCACCTGGCTGCAGTACGTGATTCTTGATCCCGAGCTTCGGGTTGGAAGTGGGTGGGAGAGTTC
GAGGCCTTGCGCTTAAGGAGCCCCTTCGCCTCGTGCTTGAGTTGAGGCCTGGCCTGGGCGCTGGGGCCGC
CGCGTGCGAATCTGGTGGCACCTTCGCGCCTGTCTCGCTGCTTTCGATAAGTCTCTAGCCATTTAAAATT
TTTGATGACCTGCTGCGACGCTTTTTTTCTGGCAAGATAGTCTTGTAAATGCGGGCCAAGATCTGCACAC
TGGTATTTCGGTTTTTGGGGCCGCGGGCGGCGACGGGGCCCGTGCGTCCCAGCGCACATGTTCGGCGAGG
CGGGGCCTGCGAGCGCGGCCACCGAGAATCGGACGGGGGTAGTCTCAAGCTGGCCGGCCTGCTCTGGTGC
CTGGCCTCGCGCCGCCGTGTATCGCCCCGCCCTGGGCGGCAAGGCTGGCCCGGTCGGCACCAGTTGCGTG
AGCGGAAAGATGGCCGCTTCCCGGCCCTGCTGCAGGGAGCTCAAAATGGAGGACGCGGCGCTCGGGAGAG
CGGGCGGGTGAGTCACCCACACAAAGGAAAAGGGCCTTTCCGTCCTCAGCCGTCGCTTCATGTGACTCCA
CGGAGTACCGGGCGCCGTCCAGGCACCTCGATTAGTTCTCGAGCTTTTGGAGTACGTCGTCTTTAGGTTG
GGGGGAGGGGTTTTATGCGATGGAGTTTCCCCACACTGAGTGGGTGGAGACTGAAGTTAGGCCAGCTTGG
CACTTGATGTAATTCTCCTTGGAATTTGCCCTTTTTGAGTTTGGATCTTGGTTCATTCTCAAGCCTCAGA
CAGTGGTTCAAAGTTTTTTTCTTCCATTTCAGGTGTCGTGAAGCGGCCCTGCAGATATCAACAAGTTTGT
ACAAAAAAGCAGGCACCATGATGGACTTGGAGCTGCCGCCGCCGGGACTCCCGTCCCAGCAGGACATGGA
TTTGATTGACATACTTTGGAGGCAAGATATAGATCTTGGAGTAAGTCGAGAAGTATTTGACTTCAGTCAG
CGACGGAAAGAGTATGAGCTGGAAAAACAGAAAAAACTTGAAAAGGAAAGACAAGAACAACTCCAAAAGG
AGCAAGAGAAAGCCTTTTTCGCTCAGTTACAACTAGATGAACAGACAGGTGAATTTCTCCCAATTCAGCC
AGCCCAGCACATCCAGTCAGAAACCAGTGGATCTGCCAACTACTCCCAGGTTGCCCACATTCCCAAATCA
GATGCTTTGTACTTTGATGACTGCATGCAGCTTTTGGCGCAGACATTCCCGTTTGTAGATGACAATGAGG
TTTCTTCGGCTACGTTTCAGTCACTTGTTCCTGATATTCCCGGTCACATCGAGAGCCCAGTCTTCATTGC
TACTAATCAGGCTCAGTCACCTGAAACTTCTGTTGCTCAGGTAGCCCCTGTTGATTTAGACGGTATGCAA
CAGGACATTGAGCAAGTTTGGGAGGAGCTATTATCCATTCCTGAGTTACAGTGTCTTAATATTGAAAATG
ACAAGCTGGTTGAGACTACCATGGCTCCAAGTCCAGAAGCCAAACTGACAGAAGTTGACAATTATCATTT
TTACTCATCTATACCCTCAATGGAAAAAGAAGTAGGTAACTGTAGTCCACATTTTCTTAATGCTTTTGAG
GATTCCTTCAGCAGCATCCTCTCCACAGAAGACCCCAACCAGTTGACAGTGAACTCATTAAATTCAGATG
CCACAGTCAACACAGATTTTGGTGATGAATTTTATTCTGCTTTCATAGCTGAGCCCAGTATCAGCAACAG
CATGCCCTCACCTGCTACTTTAAGCCATTCACTCTCTGAACTTCTAAATGGGCCCATTGATGTTTCTGAT
CTATCACTTTGCAAAGCTTTCAACCAAAACCACCCTGAAAGCACAGCAGAATTCAATGATTCTGACTCCG
GCATTTCACTAAACACAAGTCCCAGTGTGGCATCACCAGAACACTCAGTGGAATCTTCCAGCTATGGAGA
CACACTACTTGGCCTCAGTGATTCTGAAGTGGAAGAGCTAGATAGTGCCCCTGGAAGTGTCAAACAGAAT
GGTCCTAAAACACCAGTACATTCTTCTGGGGATATGGTACAACCCTTGTCACCATCTCAGGGGCAGAGCA
CTCACGTGCATGATGCCCAATGTGAGAACACACCAGAGAAAGAATTGCCTGTAAGTCCTGGTCATCGGAA
AACCCCATTCACAAAAGACAAACATTCAAGCCGCTTGGAGGCTCATCTCACAAGAGATGAACTTAGGGCA
AAAGCTCTCCATATCCCATTCCCTGTAGAAAAAATCATTAACCTCCCTGTTGTTGACTTCAACGAAATGA
TGTCCAAAGAGCAGTTCAATGAAGCTCAACTTGCATTAATTCGGGATATACGTAGGAGGGGTAAGAATAA
AGTGGCTGCTCAGAATTGCAGAAAAAGAAAACTGGAAAATATAGTAGAACTAGAGCAAGATTTAGATCAT
TTGAAAGATGAAAAAGAAAAATTGCTCAAAGAAAAAGGAGAAAATGACAAAAGCCTTCACCTACTGAAAA
AACAACTCAGCACCTTATATCTCGAAGTTTTCAGCATGCTACGTGATGAAGATGGAAAACCTTATTCTCC
TAGTGAATACTCCCTGCAGCAAACAAGAGATGGCAATGTTTTCCTTGTTCCCAAAAGTAAGAAGCCAGAT
GTTAAGAAAAACTAGAACCCAGCTTTCTTGTACAAAGTGGTTGATATCCAGCACAGTGGCGGCCGCTCGA
GTCTAGAGGGCCCGCGGTTCGAAGGTAAGCCTATCCCTAACCCTCTCCTCGGTCTCGATTCTACGCGTAC
CGGTTAGTAATGAGATCCCTCCCCCCCCCCTAACGTTACTGGCCGAAGCCGCTTGGAATAAGGCCGGTGT
GCGTTTGTCTATATGTTATTTTCCACCATATTGCCGTCTTTTGGCAATGTGAGGGCCCGGAAACCTGGCC
CTGTCTTCTTGACGAGCATTCCTAGGGGTCTTTCCCCTCTCGCCAAAGGAATGCAAGGTCTGTTGAATGT
CGTGAAGGAAGCAGTTCCTCTGGAAGCTTCTTGAAGACAAACAACGTCTGTAGCGACCCTTTGCAGGCAG
CGGAACCCCCCACCTGGCGACAGGTGCCTCTGCGGCCAAAAGCCACGTGTATAAGATACACCTGCAAAGG
CGGCACAACCCCAGTGCCACGTTGTGAGTTGGATAGTTGTGGAAAGAGTCAAATGGCTCTCCTCAAGCGT
ATTCAACAAGGGGCTGAAGGATGCCCAGAAGGTACCCCATTGTATGGGATCTGATCTGGGGCCTCGGTGC
ACATGCTTTACATGTGTTTAGTCGAGGTTAAAAAAACGTCTAGGCCCCCCGAACCACGGGGACGTGGTTT
TCCTTTGAAAAACACGATGATAATATGGCCACACATATGGTGAGCAAGGGCGAGGAGCTGTTCACCGGGG
TGGTGCCCATCCTGGTCGAGCTGGACGGCGACGTAAACGGCCACAAGTTCAGCGTGTCCGGCGAGGGCGA
GGGCGATGCCACCTACGGCAAGCTGACCCTGAAGTTCATCTGCACCACCGGCAAGCTGCCCGTGCCCTGG
CCCACCCTCGTGACCACCCTGACCTACGGCGTGCAGTGCTTCAGCCGCTACCCCGACCACATGAAGCAGC
ACGACTTCTTCAAGTCCGCCATGCCCGAAGGCTACGTCCAGGAGCGCACCATCTTCTTCAAGGACGACGG
CAACTACAAGACCCGCGCCGAGGTGAAGTTCGAGGGCGACACCCTGGTGAACCGCATCGAGCTGAAGGGC
ATCGACTTCAAGGAGGACGGCAACATCCTGGGGCACAAGCTGGAGTACAACTACAACAGCCACAACGTCT
ATATCATGGCCGACAAGCAGAAGAACGGCATCAAGGTGAACTTCAAGATCCGCCACAACATCGAGGACGG
CAGCGTGCAGCTCGCCGACCACTACCAGCAGAACACCCCCATCGGCGACGGCCCCGTGCTGCTGCCCGAC
AACCACTACCTGAGCACCCAGTCCGCCCTGAGCAAAGACCCCAACGAGAAGCGCGATCACATGGTCCTGC
TGGAGTTCGTGACCGCCGCCGGGATCACTCTCGGCATGGACGAGCTGTACAAGTAAATCGATAGATCCTA
ATCAACCTCTGGATTACAAAATTTGTGAAAGATTGACTGGTATTCTTAACTATGTTGCTCCTTTTACGCT
ATGTGGATACGCTGCTTTAATGCCTTTGTATCATGCTATTGCTTCCCGTATGGCTTTCATTTTCTCCTCC
TTGTATAAATCCTGGTTGCTGTCTCTTTATGAGGAGTTGTGGCCCGTTGTCAGGCAACGTGGCGTGGTGT
GCACTGTGTTTGCTGACGCAACCCCCACTGGTTGGGGCATTGCCACCACCTGTCAGCTCCTTTCCGGGAC
TTTCGCTTTCCCCCTCCCTATTGCCACGGCGGAACTCATCGCCGCCTGCCTTGCCCGCTGCTGGACAGGG
GCTCGGCTGTTGGGCACTGACAATTCCGTGGTGTTGTCGGGGAAATCATCGTCCTTTCCTTGGCTGCTCG
CCTGTGTTGCCACCTGGATTCTGCGCGGGACGTCCTTCTGCTACGTCCCTTCGGCCCTCAATCCAGCGGA
CCTTCCTTCCCGCGGCCTGCTGCCGGCTCTGCGGCCTCTTCCGCGTCTTCGCCTTCGCCCTCAGACGAGT
CGGATCTCCCTTTGGGCCGCCTCCCCGCCTGAGATCCTTTAAGACCAATGACTTACAAGGCAGCTGTAGA
TCTTAGCCACTTTTTAAAAGAAAAGGGGGGACTGGAAGGGCTAATTCACTCCCAACGAAGACAAGATCTG
CTTTTTGCTTGTACTGGGTCTCTCTGGTTAGACCAGATCTGAGCCTGGGAGCTCTCTGGCTAACTAGGGA
ACCCACTGCTTAAGCCTCAATAAAGCTTGCCTTGAGTGCTTCAAGTAGTGTGTGCCCGTCTGTTGTGTGA
CTCTGGTAACTAGAGATCCCTCAGACCCTTTTAGTCAGTGTGGAAAATCTCTAGCAGTAGTAGTTCATGT
CATCTTATTATTCAGTATTTATAACTTGCAAAGAAATGAATATCAGAGAGTGAGAGGCCCGGGTTAATTA
AGGAAAGGGCTAGATCATTCTTGAAGACGAAAGGGCCTCGTGATACGCCTATTTTTATAGGTTAATGTCA
TGATAATAATGGTTTCTTAGACGTCAGGTGGCACTTTTCGGGGAAATGTGCGCGGAACCCCTATTTGTTT
ATTTTTCTAAATACATTCAAATATGTATCCGCTCATGAGACAATAACCCTGATAAATGCTTCAATAATAT
TGAAAAAGGAAGAGTATGAGTATTCAACATTTCCGTGTCGCCCTTATTCCCTTTTTTGCGGCATTTTGCC
TTCCTGTTTTTGCTCACCCAGAAACGCTGGTGAAAGTAAAAGATGCTGAAGATCAGTTGGGTGCACGAGT
GGGTTACATCGAACTGGATCTCAACAGCGGTAAGATCCTTGAGAGTTTTCGCCCCGAAGAACGTTTTCCA
ATGATGAGCACTTTTAAAGTTCTGCTATGTGGCGCGGTATTATCCCGTGTTGACGCCGGGCAAGAGCAAC
TCGGTCGCCGCATACACTATTCTCAGAATGACTTGGTTGAGTACTCACCAGTCACAGAAAAGCATCTTAC
GGATGGCATGACAGTAAGAGAATTATGCAGTGCTGCCATAACCATGAGTGATAACACTGCGGCCAACTTA
CTTCTGACAACGATCGGAGGACCGAAGGAGCTAACCGCTTTTTTGCACAACATGGGGGATCATGTAACTC
GCCTTGATCGTTGGGAACCGGAGCTGAATGAAGCCATACCAAACGACGAGCGTGACACCACGATGCCTGT
AGCAATGGCAACAACGTTGCGCAAACTATTAACTGGCGAACTACTTACTCTAGCTTCCCGGCAACAATTA
ATAGACTGGATGGAGGCGGATAAAGTTGCAGGACCACTTCTGCGCTCGGCCCTTCCGGCTGGCTGGTTTA
TTGCTGATAAATCTGGAGCCGGTGAGCGTGGGTCTCGCGGTATCATTGCAGCACTGGGGCCAGATGGTAA
GCCCTCCCGTATCGTAGTTATCTACACGACGGGGAGTCAGGCAACTATGGATGAACGAAATAGACAGATC
GCTGAGATAGGTGCCTCACTGATTAAGCATTGGTAACTGTCAGACCAAGTTTACTCATATATACTTTAGA
TTGATTTAAAACTTCATTTTTAATTTAAAAGGATCTAGGTGAAGATCCTTTTTGATAATCTCATGACCAA
AATCCCTTAACGTGAGTTTTCGTTCCACTGAGCGTCAGACCCCGTAGAAAAGATCAAAGGATCTTCTTGA
GATCCTTTTTTTCTGCGCGTAATCTGCTGCTTGCAAACAAAAAAACCACCGCTACCAGCGGTGGTTTGTT
TGCCGGATCAAGAGCTACCAACTCTTTTTCCGAAGGTAACTGGCTTCAGCAGAGCGCAGATACCAAATAC
TGTTCTTCTAGTGTAGCCGTAGTTAGGCCACCACTTCAAGAACTCTGTAGCACCGCCTACATACCTCGCT
CTGCTAATCCTGTTACCAGTGGCTGCTGCCAGTGGCGATAAGTCGTGTCTTACCGGGTTGGACTCAAGAC
GATAGTTACCGGATAAGGCGCAGCGGTCGGGCTGAACGGGGGGTTCGTGCACACAGCCCAGCTTGGAGCG
AACGACCTACACCGAACTGAGATACCTACAGCGTGAGCTATGAGAAAGCGCCACGCTTCCCGAAGGGAGA
AAGGCGGACAGGTATCCGGTAAGCGGCAGGGTCGGAACAGGAGAGCGCACGAGGGAGCTTCCAGGGGGAA
ACGCCTGGTATCTTTATAGTCCTGTCGGGTTTCGCCACCTCTGACTTGAGCGTCGATTTTTGTGATGCTC
GTCAGGGGGGCGGAGCCTATGGAAAAACGCCAGCAACGCGGCCTTTTTACGGTTCCTGGCCTTTTGCTGG
CCTTTTGCTCACATGTTCTTTCCTGCGTTATCCCCTGATTCTGTGGATAACCGTATTACCGCCTTTGAGT
GAGCTGATACCGCTCGCCGCAGCCGAACGACCGAGCGCAGCGAGTCAGTGAGCGAGGAAGCGGAAGAGCG
CCCAATACGCAAACCGCCTCTCCCCGCGCGTTGGCCGATTCATTAATGCAGCAAGCTCATGGCTGACTAA
TTTTTTTTATTTATGCAGAGGCCGAGGCCGCCTCGGCCTCTGAGCTATTCCAGAAGTAGTGAGGAGGCTT
TTTTGGAGGCCTAGGCTTTTGCAAAAAGCTCCCCGTGGCACGACAGGTTTCCCGACTGGAAAGCGGGCAG
TGAGCGCAACGCAATTAATGTGAGTTAGCTCACTCATTAGGCACCCCAGGCTTTACACTTTATGCTTCCG
GCTCGTATGTTGTGTGGAATTGTGAGCGGATAACAATTTCACACAGGAAACAGCTATGACATGATTACGA
ATTTCACAAATAAAGCATTTTTTTCACTGCATTCTAGTTGTGGTTTGTCCAAACTCATCAATGTATCTTA
TCATGTCTGGATCAACTGGATAACTCAAGCTAACCAAAATCATCCCAAACTTCCCACCCCATACCCTATT
ACCACTGCCAATTACCTGTGGTTTCATTTACTCTAAACCTGTGATTCCTCTGAATTATTTTCATTTTAAA
GAAATTGTATTTGTTAAATATGTACTACAAACTTAGTAGT
