>Addgene plasmid #116438 | pHAGE-NFE2L2-E79Q | depositor partial sequence | sequence record 219312 | insert
ATGATGGACTTGGAGCTGCCGCCGCCGGGACTCCCGTCCCAGCAGGACATGGATTTGATTGACATACTTT
GGAGGCAAGATATAGATCTTGGAGTAAGTCGAGAAGTATTTGACTTCAGTCAGCGACGGAAAGAGTATGA
GCTGGAAAAACAGAAAAAACTTGAAAAGGAAAGACAAGAACAACTCCAAAAGGAGCAAGAGAAAGCCTTT
TTCGCTCAGTTACAACTAGATGAACAGACAGGTGAATTTCTCCCAATTCAGCCAGCCCAGCACATCCAGT
CAGAAACCAGTGGATCTGCCAACTACTCCCAGGTTGCCCACATTCCCAAATCAGATGCTTTGTACTTTGA
TGACTGCATGCAGCTTTTGGCGCAGACATTCCCGTTTGTAGATGACAATGAGGTTTCTTCGGCTACGTTT
CAGTCACTTGTTCCTGATATTCCCGGTCACATCGAGAGCCCAGTCTTCATTGCTACTAATCAGGCTCAGT
CACCTGAAACTTCTGTTGCTCAGGTAGCCCCTGTTGATTTAGACGGTATGCAACAGGACATTGAGCAAGT
TTGGGAGGAGCTATTATCCATTCCTGAGTTACAGTGTCTTAATATTGAAAATGACAAGCTGGTTGAGACT
ACCATGGTTCCAAGTCCAGAAGCCAAACTGACAGAAGTTGACAATTATCATTTTTACTCATCTATACCCT
CAATGGAAAAAGAAGTAGGTAACTGTAGTCCACATTTTCTTAATGCTTTTGAGGATTCCTTCAGCAGCAT
CCTCTCCACAGAAGACCCCAACCAGTTGACAGTGAACTCATTAAATTCAGATGCCACAGTCAACACAGAT
TTTGGTGATGAATTTTATTCTGCTTTCATAGCTGAGCCCAGTATCAGCAACAGCATGCCCTCACCTGCTA
CTTTAAGCCATTCACTCTCTGAACTTCTAAATGGGCCCATTGATGTTTCTGATCTATCACTTTGCAAAGC
TTTCAACCAAAACCACCCTGAAAGCACAGCAGAATTCAATGATTCTGACTCCGGCATTTCACTAAACACA
AGTCCCAGTGTGGCATCACCAGAACACTCAGTGGAATCTTCCAGCTATGGAGACACACTACTTGGCCTCA
GTGATTCTGAAGTGGAAGAGCTAGATAGTGCCCCTGGAAGTGTCAAACAGAATGGTCCTAAAACACCAGT
ACATTCTTCTGGGGATATGGTACAACCCTTGTCACCATCTCAGGGGCAGAGCACTCACGTGCATGATGCC
CAATGTGAGAACACACCAGAGAAAGAATTGCCTGTAAGTCCTGGTCATCGGAAAACCCCATTCACAAAAG
ACAAACATTCAAGCCGCTTGGAGGCTCATCTCACAAGAGATGAACTTAGGGCAAAAGCTCTCCATATCCC
ATTCCCTGTAGAAAAAATCATTAACCTCCCTGTTGTTGACTTCAACGAAATGATGTCCAAAGAGCAGTTC
AATGAAGCTCAACTTGCATTAATTCGGGATATACGTAGGAGGGGTAAGAATAAAGTGGCTGCTCAGAATT
GCAGAAAAAGAAAACTGGAAAATATAGTAGAACTAGAGCAAGATTTAGATCATTTGAAAGATGAAAAAGA
AAAATTGCTCAAAGAAAAAGGAGAAAATGACAAAAGCCTTCACCTACTGAAAAAACAACTCAGCACCTTA
TATCTCGAAGTTTTCAGCATGCTACGTGATGAAGATGGAAAACCTTATTCTCCTAGTGAATACTCCCTGC
AGCAAACAAGAGATGGCAATGTTTTCCTTGTTCCCAAAAGTAAGAAGCCAGATGTTAAGAAAAACTAG
